>Addgene plasmid #184811 | pDestTol2-QUAS:GFP | addgene full sequence | sequence record 366110 | Addgene NGS Result
CCACCTAAATTGTAAGCGTTAATATTTTGTTAAAATTCGCGTTAAATTTTTGTTAAATCAGCTCATTTTT
TAACCAATAGGCCGAAATCGGCAAAATCCCTTATAAATCAAAAGAATAGACCGAGATAGGGT
[37 nt withheld, positions 133-169]
AAAGAACGTGGACTCCAACGTCAAAGG
[32 nt withheld, positions 197-228]
GCTGGCTAAGAACTCATCAGCCTCCCCGGTCCATCTACCCACGTACCAATGCACCAATTGGCCACAATGA
CGGCTACTACATGGTGCCATTCCTTCCTCTTTATAGGAATGGAGACTACCTCCTGTCCAACAATGCTCTT
GGATACGAGTACGCCTACCTGTTGGACCCAGGTCATTGCACAACACCAGAAATGCCCTCTGATCTGCAAA
AGACGTGAATATCTGTTCAGACACCCATATCCACTCTGTTCCACACAGGTCAGAGGTTTGTCCAGGAGTT
CTTGACAGAGGTGTAAAAAGTACTCAAAAATTTTACTCAAGTGAAAGTACAAGTACTTAGGGAAAATTTT
ACTCAATTAAAAGTAAAAGTATCTGGCTAGAATCTTACTTGAGTAAAAGTAAAAAAGTACTCCATTAAAA
TTGTACTTGAGTATTAAGGAAGTAAAAGTAAAAGCAAGAAAGAAAACTAGAGATTCTTGTTTAAGCTTTT
AATCTCAAAAAACATTAAATGAAATGCATACAAGGTTTTATCCTGCTTTAGAACTGTTTGTATTTAATTA
TCAAACTATAAGACAGACAATCTAATGCCAGTACACGCTACTCAAAGTTGTAAAACCTCAGATTTAACTT
CAGTAGAAGCTGATTCTCAAAATTGTTAGTGTCAAGCCTAGCTCTTTTGGGGCTGAAAAGCAATCCTGCA
GTGCTGAAAAGCCTCTCACAGGCAGCCGATGCGGGAAGAGGTGTATTAGTCTTGATAGAGAGGCTGCAAA
TAGCAGGAAACGTGAGCAGAGACTCCCTGGTGTCTGAAACACAGGCCAGATGGGCCCTCGAGCAGGAAAC
AGCTATGACCATGATTACGCCAAGCTATCAACTTTGTATAGAAAAGTTGGGGTAATCGCTTATCCTCGGA
TAAACAATTATCCTCACGGGTAATCGCTTATCCGCTCGGGTAATCGCTTATCCTCGGGTAATCGCTTATC
CTTGCAAGGGTCGACTCTAGAGGGTATATAATGGATCCCATCGCGTCTCAGCCTCACTTTGAGCTCCTCC
ACACGAATTCCCTCGACCTCGAAGACGCGTCAAGTTTGTACAAAAAAGCAGGCTGGACCATGGTGAGCAA
GGGCGAGGAGCTGTTCACCGGGGTGGTGCCCATCCTGGTCGAGCTGGACGGCGACGTAAACGGCCACAAG
TTCAGCGTGTCCGGCGAGGGCGAGGGCGATGCCACCTACGGCAAGCTGACCCTGAAGTTCATCTGCACCA
CCGGCAAGCTGCCCGTGCCCTGGCCCACCCTCGTGACCACCCTGACCTACGGCGTGCAGTGCTTCAGCCG
CTACCCCGACCACATGAAGCAGCACGACTTCTTCAAGTCCGCCATGCCCGAAGGCTACGTCCAGGAGCGC
ACCATCTTCTTCAAGGACGACGGCAACTACAAGACCCGCGCCGAGGTGAAGTTCGAGGGCGACACCCTGG
TGAACCGCATCGAGCTGAAGGGCATCGACTTCAAGGAGGACGGCAACATCCTGGGGCACAAGCTGGAGTA
CAACTACAACAGCCACAACGTCTATATCATGGCCGACAAGCAGAAGAACGGCATCAAGGTGAACTTCAAG
ATCCGCCACAACATCGAGGACGGCAGCGTGCAGCTCGCCGACCACTACCAGCAGAACACCCCCATCGGCG
ACGGCCCCGTGCTGCTGCCCGACAACCACTACCTGAGCACCCAGTCCGCCCTGAGCAAAGACCCCAACGA
GAAGCGCGATCACATGGTCCTGCTGGAGTTCGTGACCGCCGCCGGGATCACTCTCGGCATGGACGAGCTG
TACAAGGGCGGTGGAAGATCTGGGAATTCAAGGCCTCTCGAGCCTCTAGATTCTGCAGCCCTATAGCACC
CAGCTTTCTTGTACAAAGTGGGGGATCCAGACATGATAAGATACATTGATGAGTTTGGACAAACCACAAC
TAGAATGCAGTGAAAAAAATGCTTTATTTGTGAAATTTGTGATGCTATTGCTTTATTTGTAACCATTATA
AGCTGCAATAAACAAGTTAACAACAACAATTGCATTCATTTTATGTTTCAGGTTCAGGGGGAGGTGTGGG
AGGTTTTTTCCAACTTTATTATACATAGTTGATAATTCACTGGCCGTCGTTTTACGGTACCATCGATGAT
GATCCAGACATGATAAGATACATTGATGAGTTTGGACAAACCACAACTAGAATGCAGTGAAAAAAATGCT
TTATTTGTGAAATTTGTGATGCTATTGCTTTATTTGTAACCATTATAAGCTGCAATAAACAAGTTAACAA
CAACAATTGCATTCATTTTATGTTTCAGGTTCAGGGGGAGGTGTGGGAGGTTTTTTAAAGCAAGTAAAAC
CTCTACAAATGTGGTATGGCTGATTATGATCCTCTAGATCAGATCTGCGAAGATACGGCCACGGGTGCTC
TTGATCCTGTGGCTGATTTTGGACTGTGCTGCTCGCAGCTGCTGATGAATCACATACTTCCTCCATTTTC
TTCCACTGATTGACTGTTATAATTTCCCTAATTTCCAGGTCAAGGTGCTGTGCATTGTGGTAATAGATGT
GACATGACGTCACTTCCAAAGGACCAATGAACATGTCTGACCAATTTCATATAATGTGAAAACGATTTTC
ATAGGCAGAATAAATAACATTTAAATTAAACTGGGCATCAGCGCAATTCAATTGGTTTGGTAATAGCAAG
GGAAAATAGAATGAAGTGATCTCCAAAAAATAAGTACTTTTTGACTGTAAATAAAATTGTAAGGAGTAAA
AAGTACTTTTTTTTCTAAAAAAATGTAATTAAGTAAAAGTAAAAGTATTGATTTTTAATTGTACTCAAGT
AAAGTAAAAATCCCCAAAAATAATACTTAAGTACAGTAATCAAGTAAAATTACTCAAGTACTTTACACCT
CTGGTTCTTGACCCCCTACCTTCAGCAAGCCCAGCAGATCCACTAGTTCTAGAGCGGCCGCCACCGCGGT
GGAGCTCCAGCTTTTGTTCCCTTTAGTGAGGGTTAATTGCGCGCTTGGCGTAATCATGGTCATAGCTGTT
TCCTGTGTGAAATTGTTATCCGCTCACAATTCCACACAACATACGAGCCGGAAGCATAAAGTGTAAAGCC
TGGGGTGCCTAATGAGTGAGCTAACTCACATTAATTGCGTTGCGCTCACTGCCCGCTTTCCAGTCGGGAA
ACCTGTCGTGCCAGCTGCATTAATGAATCGGCCAACGCGCGGGGAGAGGCGGTTTGCGTATTGGGCGCTC
TTCCGCTTCCTCGCTCACTGACTCGCTGCGCTCGGTCGTTCGGCTGCGGCGAGCGGTATCAGCTCACTCA
AAGGCGGTAATACGGTTATCCACAGAATCAGGGGATAACGCAGGAAAGAACATGTGAGCAAAAGGCCAGC
AAAAGGCCAGGAACCGTAAAAAGGCCGCGTTGCTGGCGTTTTTCCATAGGCTCCGCCCCCCTGACGAGCA
TCACAAAAATCGACGCTCAAGTCAGAGGTGGCGAAACCCGACAGGACTATAAAGATACCAGGCGTTTCCC
CCTGGAAGCTCCCTCGTGCGCTCTCCTGTTCCGACCCTGCCGCTTACCGGATACCTGTCCGCCTTTCTCC
CTTCGGGAAGCGTGGCGCTTTCTCATAGCTCACGCTGTAGGTATCTCAGTTCGGTGTAGGTCGTTCGCTC
CAAGCTGGGCTGTGTGCACGAACCCCCCGTTCAGCCCGACCGCTGCGCCTTATCCGGTAACTATCGTCTT
GAGTCCAACCCGGTAAGACACGACTTATCGCCACTGGCAGCAGCCACTGGTAACAGGATTAGCAGAGCGA
GGTATGTAGGCGGTGCTACAGAGTTCTTGAAGTGGTGGCCTAACTACGGCTACACTAGAAGAACAGTATT
TGGTATCTGCGCTCTGCTGAAGCCAGTTACCTTCGGAAAAAGAGTTGGTAGCTCTTGATCCGGCAAACAA
ACCACCGCTGGTAGCGGTGGTTTTTTTGTTTGCAAGCAGCAGATTACGCGCAGAAAAAAAGGATCTCAAG
AAGATCCTTTGATCTTTTCTACGGGGTCTGACGCTCAGTGGAACGAAAACTCACGTTAAGGCATTTTGGT
CATGAGATTATCAAAAAGGATCTTCACCTAGATCCTTTTAAATTAAAAATGAAGTTTTAAATCAATCTAA
AGTATATATGAGTAAACTTGGTCTGACAGTTACCAATGCTTAATAAGTGAGGCACCTATCTCAGCGATCT
GTCTATTTCGTTCATCCATAGTTGCCTGACTCCCCGTCGTGTAGATAACTACGATACGGGAGGGCTTACC
ATCTGGCCCCAGTGCTGCAATGATACCGCGAGACCCACGCTCACCGGCTCCAGATTTATCAGCAATAAAC
CAGCCAGCCGGAAGGGCCGAGCGCAGAAGTGGTCCTGCAACTTTATCCGCCTCCATCCAGTCTATTAATT
GTTGCCGGGAAGCTAGAGTAAGTAGTTCGCCAGTTAATAGTTTGCGCAACGTTGTTGCCATTGCTACAGG
CATCGTGGTGTCACGCTCGTCGTTTGGTATGGCTTCATTCAGCTCCGGTTCCCAACGATCAAGGCGAGTT
ACATGATCCCCCATGTTGTGCAAAAAAGCGGTTAGCTCCTTCGGTCCTCCGATCGTTGTCAGAAGTAAGT
TGGCCGCAGTGTTATCACTCATGGTTATGGCAGCACTGCATAATTCTCTTACTGTCATGCCATCCGTAAG
ATGCTTTTCTGTGACTGGTGAGTACTCAACCAAGTCATTCTGAGAATAGTGTATGCGGCGACCGAGTTGC
TCTTGCCCGGCGTCAATACGGGATAATACCGCGCCACATAGCAGAACTTTAAAAGTGCTCATCATTGGAA
AACGTTCTTCGGGGCGAAAACTCTCAAGGATCTTACCGCTGTTGAGATCCAGTTCGATGTAACCCACTCG
TGCACCCAACTGATCTTCAGCATCTTTTACTTTCACCAGCGTTTCTGGGTGAGCAAAAACAGGAAGGCAA
AATGCCGCAAAAAAGGGAATAAGGGCGACACGGAAATGTTGAATACTCATACTCTTCCTTTTTCAATATT
ATTGAAGCATTTATCAGGGTTATTGTCTCATGAGCGGATACATATTTGAATGTATTTAGAAAAATAAACA
AATAGGGGTTCCGCGCACATTTCCCCGAAAAGTG
Features (pLannotate 1.2.2; 21 found; start..end, strand, type, name):
      7..228     -  rep_origin     M13 ori (fragment) (sequence partly withheld): M13 bacteriophage origin of replication; arrow indicates direction of (+) strand synthesis
    228..515     +  CDS            tyr (fragment) (sequence partly withheld): TYRO_ORYLA - Also known as tyro. Experimental evidence at transcript level: Swiss-Prot protein existence level 2. This is a copper-containing oxidase that functions in the formation of pigments such as melanins and other polyphenolic compounds. From Oryzias latipes (Japanese rice fish) (Japanese killifish).
   1097..1117    +  protein_bind   attB4: mutant version of attB; core recombination site for the Gateway® BP reaction BP Clonase™
   1226..1243    +  promoter       minP (fragment): minimal TATA-box promoter with low basal activity
   1309..1329    +  protein_bind   attB1: mutant version of attB; core recombination site for the Gateway® BP reaction BP Clonase™
   1338..2054    +  CDS            EGFP: EGFP is a basic (constitutively fluorescent) green fluorescent protein published in 1996, derived from Aequorea victoria. It is reported to be a rapidly-maturing weak dimer with moderate acid sensitivity.
   2119..2139    -  protein_bind   attB2: mutant version of attB; core recombination site for the Gateway® BP reaction BP Clonase™
   2142..2276    -  polyA_signal   SV40 poly(A) signal: SV40 polyadenylation signal
   2339..2359    -  protein_bind   attB3: mutant version of attB; core recombination site for the Gateway® BP reaction BP Clonase™
   2363..2383    +  CDS            lacZα (fragment): LacZα fragment of β-galactosidase; lacZ fragment
   2399..2533    -  polyA_signal   SV40 poly(A) signal: SV40 polyadenylation signal
   2556..2639    -  CDS            large T antigen (fragment): large T antigen from SV40 (simian virus 40)
   3205..3245    -  misc_feature   MCS (fragment): pBluescript multiple cloning site
   3258..3276    -  promoter       T3 promoter: promoter for bacteriophage T3 RNA polymerase
   3321..3337    -  protein_bind   lac operator: The lac repressor binds to the lac operator to inhibit transcription in E. coli. This inhibition can be relieved by adding lactose or isopropyl-β-D-thiogalactopyranoside (IPTG). lac repressor encoded by lacI
   3345..3375    -  promoter       lac promoter: promoter for the E. coli lac operon
   3390..3411    -  protein_bind   CAP binding site: CAP binding activates transcription in the presence of cAMP. E. coli catabolite activator protein
   3424..3516    -  CDS            lacI (fragment): lac repressor; lacI; The lac repressor binds to the lac operator to inhibit transcription in E. coli. This inhibition can be relieved by adding lactose or isopropyl-β-D-thiogalactopyranoside (IPTG).
   3699..4287    -  rep_origin     ori: high-copy-number ColE1/pMB1/pBR322/pUC origin of replication
   4458..5318    -  CDS            AmpR: β-lactamase; bla; confers resistance to ampicillin, carbenicillin, and related antibiotics
   5319..5423    -  promoter       AmpR promoter: bla
