[The description below was written by a language model from this plasmid's Addgene catalogue record and pLannotate feature annotations shown in this document.]
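Description:
pDestTol2-QUAS:GFP is a zebrafish Tol2 transgenesis plasmid assembled by multisite Gateway cloning into the pDestTol2 destination backbone. It is maintained in E. coli through a high-copy ColE1/pUC-type origin and selected with ampicillin via the β-lactamase gene and its native promoter. Remnants of a pBluescript-type parent are also annotated, including a partial M13/f1 origin, lac promoter and operator elements, a T3 promoter and part of the multiple cloning site. The Tol2 transposon arms themselves are not labelled in the feature table. A fragment annotated as medaka tyrosinase probably reflects them, since Tol2 was originally identified as an insertion in that gene. A second SV40 poly(A) signal downstream of the insert appears to belong to the backbone.

The payload is a QUAS:GFP-pA reporter cassette of about 1.2 kb. Between the attB4 and attB1 recombination scars lies the 5' regulatory element, of which only a minimal TATA-box promoter fragment is annotated. The QUAS binding sites named in the insert are not called out separately. EGFP sits between attB1 and attB2, followed by an SV40 polyadenylation signal between attB2 and attB3. In the Q binary expression system, QUAS sites upstream of a minimal promoter are silent until bound by the QF transcriptional activator, so GFP is expressed only in cells that supply QF from a separate driver transgene.

The record states that the plasmid was used to generate the Tg(QUAS:GFP)c578 zebrafish line. Constructs of this type are normally integrated into the genome with Tol2 transposase. The listed total size is smaller than the empty backbone, consistent with replacement of the Gateway selection cassette during recombination.
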