Addgene plasmid #184811: pDestTol2-QUAS:GFP
Purpose: Used to generate the Tg(QUAS:GFP)c578 transgenic line
Depositing lab: Marnie Halpern. Depositing organization: Dartmouth College and Medical School. Publication: Genetically defined nucleus incertus neurons differ in connectivity and function. Spikol ED, Cheng J, Macurak M, Subedi A, Halpern ME. Elife. 2024 May 31;12:RP89516. doi: 10.7554/eLife.89516. PubMed 38819436.
Backbone
  Vector backbone: pDestTol2
  Backbone size w/o insert (bp): 5883
  Total vector size (bp): 5441
  Vector type: zebrafish Tol2 transgenesis
Growth in bacteria
  Bacterial resistance: Ampicillin, 100 μg/mL
  Growth temperature: 37°C
  Growth strain: DH5alpha
  Copy number: Unknown
Gene/Insert
  Gene/Insert name: QUAS:GFP-pA
  Insert size (bp): 1217
  Cloning method: Gateway Cloning
  Sequencing primers: 5′ M13R; 3′ M13F
Terms and licenses: Academic/Nonprofit Terms; Industry Terms: Not Available to Industry
Depositor comments: Please visit https://www.biorxiv.org/content/10.1101/2022.04.07.487414v1 for bioRxiv preprint.
How to cite: pDestTol2-QUAS:GFP was a gift from Marnie Halpern (Addgene plasmid # 184811 ; http://n2t.net/addgene:184811 ; RRID:Addgene_184811)
